Addgene plasmid #128664: pLVX-Flag-Polß(L301R/V303R)-IRES-neo
Purpose: mammalian expression of Flag-Polß(L301R/V303R) protein with neomycin selection
Depositing lab: Robert Sobol. Depositing organization: University of Pittsburgh (University, School of Medicine, and Cancer Institute). Publication: HSP90 regulates DNA repair via the interaction between XRCC1 and DNA polymerase beta. Fang Q, Inanc B, Schamus S, Wang XH, Wei L, Brown AR, Svilar D, Sugrue KF, Goellner EM, Zeng X, Yates NA, Lan L, Vens C, Sobol RW. Nat Commun. 2014 Nov 26;5:5513. doi: 10.1038/ncomms6513. PubMed 25423885.
Backbone
  Vector backbone: pLVX-GWB-IRES-neo
  Backbone size w/o insert (bp): 8316
  Total vector size (bp): 9405
  Vector type: Mammalian Expression, Lentiviral
  Selectable markers: Neomycin (select with G418)
Growth in bacteria
  Bacterial resistance: Ampicillin, 100 μg/mL
  Growth temperature: 37°C
  Growth strain: NEB Stable
  Copy number: Unknown
Gene/Insert
  Gene/Insert name: PolB (alt name: DNA polymerase beta)
  Species: H. sapiens (human)
  Insert size (bp): 1038
  Mutation: L301R/V303R
  GenBank ID: NM_002690
  Entrez Gene: POLB
  Promoter: CMV
  Tag / fusion protein: Flag (N terminal on insert)
  Cloning method: Gateway Cloning
  Sequencing primers: 5′ M13 forward for pENTR vector; 3′ M13 reverse for pENTR vector
Terms and licenses: Academic/Nonprofit Terms; Industry Terms: Not Available to Industry
How to cite: pLVX-Flag-Polß(L301R/V303R)-IRES-neo was a gift from Robert Sobol (Addgene plasmid # 128664 ; http://n2t.net/addgene:128664 ; RRID:Addgene_128664)
