[The description below was written by a language model from this plasmid's Addgene catalogue record and pLannotate feature annotations shown in this document.]
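Description:
pLVX-Flag-Polß(L301R/V303R)-IRES-neo is an HIV-1-based lentiviral vector for expressing a Flag-tagged mutant of human DNA polymerase beta (POLB) in mammalian cells, built on the Gateway-adapted pLVX-GWB-IRES-neo backbone. It is about 9.4 kb in total. In bacteria it is maintained through a high-copy ColE1/pUC-type origin and the β-lactamase gene conferring ampicillin resistance. The viral portion is bounded by HIV-1 LTR sequences and carries the Ψ packaging signal with a short gag fragment, the Rev response element for Rev-dependent nuclear export of the genomic RNA, and the cPPT/CTS element. Together these allow the transcript to be packaged into particles when helper functions are supplied separately. The annotated nef fragments next to each LTR probably reflect overlapping U3-region sequence rather than any functional gene.

Between the LTRs, the CMV immediate-early enhancer and promoter drive a bicistronic transcript. The first cistron, flanked by attB1 and attB2 sites left from Gateway recombination, encodes POLB with an N-terminal Flag epitope. The annotation software matched this epitope as a fragment of 3xFLAG. The insert carries the L301R/V303R substitutions. An EMCV IRES then permits translation of the Tn5 neomycin phosphotransferase from the same message, linking G418 resistance to expression of the polymerase. A downstream WPRE enhances transcript stability and expression.

POLB is the gap-filling polymerase and dRP lyase of base-excision repair. The record gives the purpose simply as mammalian expression of the mutant protein with neomycin selection. The associated publication concerns the interaction between XRCC1 and polymerase beta, but the record does not state the functional effect of the two substitutions.
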