Features (pLannotate 1.2.2; 27 found; start..end, strand, type, name):
    377..634     +  LTR            5' LTR (truncated): truncated 5' long terminal repeat (LTR) from HIV-1
    681..806     +  misc_feature   HIV-1 Ψ: packaging signal of human immunodeficiency virus type 1
    790..1128    +  CDS            HIV-1 gag (fragment): gag protein from human immunodeficiency virus 1; gag
   1303..1536    +  misc_feature   RRE: The Rev response element (RRE) of HIV-1 allows for Rev-dependent mRNA export from the nucleus to the cytoplasm.
   1913..2013    +  CDS            Rev (fragment): human immunodeficiency virus 1 (HIV-1) Rev protein; rev; enhances nuclear export of unspliced and incompletely spliced viral mRNAs
   2028..2143    +  misc_feature   cPPT/CTS: central polypurine tract and central termination sequence of HIV-1 (lacking the first T)
   2201..2504    +  enhancer       CMV enhancer: human cytomegalovirus immediate early enhancer
   2505..2708    +  promoter       CMV promoter: human cytomegalovirus (CMV) immediate early promoter
   2823..2847    +  protein_bind   attB1: mutant version of attB; recombination site for the Gateway® BP reaction BP Clonase™
   2870..2894    +  CDS            3xFLAG (fragment): three tandem FLAG® epitope tags
   2898..3902    +  CDS            POLB: DPOLB_HUMAN - Experimental evidence at protein level: Swiss-Prot protein existence level 1. Repair polymerase that plays a key role in base-excision repair. Has 5'-deoxyribose-5-phosphate lyase (dRP lyase) activity that removes the 5' sugar phosphate and also acts as a DNA polymerase that adds one nucleotide to the 3' end of the arising single-nucleotide gap. Conducts 'gap-filling' DNA synthesis in a stepwise distributive fashion rather than in a processive fashion as for other DNA polymerases. From Homo sapiens (Human).
   3922..3946    -  protein_bind   attB2: mutant version of attB; recombination site for the Gateway® BP reaction BP Clonase™
   3951..3969    -  misc_feature   MCS (fragment): pBluescript multiple cloning site
   4089..4551    +  misc_feature   IRES: internal ribosome entry site (IRES) of the encephalomyocarditis virus (EMCV)
   4570..5359    +  CDS            NeoR/KanR (fragment): aminoglycoside phosphotransferase from Tn5; aph(3')-II (or nptII); confers resistance to neomycin, kanamycin, and G418 (Geneticin®)
   5373..5961    +  misc_feature   WPRE: woodchuck hepatitis virus posttranscriptional regulatory element
   5978..6496    +  CDS            nef (fragment): NEF_HV1BR - Experimental evidence at protein level: Swiss-Prot protein existence level 1. Extracellular Nef protein targets CD4(+) T-lymphocytes for apoptosis by interacting with CXCR4 surface receptors (PubMed:14990729). From Human immunodeficiency virus type 1 group M subtype B (isolate BRU/LAI) (HIV-1).
   6544..6801    +  LTR            5' LTR (truncated): truncated 5' long terminal repeat (LTR) from HIV-1
   6953..6969    -  protein_bind   lac operator: The lac repressor binds to the lac operator to inhibit transcription in E. coli. This inhibition can be relieved by adding lactose or isopropyl-β-D-thiogalactopyranoside (IPTG). lac repressor encoded by lacI
   6977..7007    -  promoter       lac promoter: promoter for the E. coli lac operon
   7022..7043    -  protein_bind   CAP binding site: CAP binding activates transcription in the presence of cAMP. E. coli catabolite activator protein
   7056..7148    -  CDS            lacI (fragment): lac repressor; lacI; The lac repressor binds to the lac operator to inhibit transcription in E. coli. This inhibition can be relieved by adding lactose or isopropyl-β-D-thiogalactopyranoside (IPTG).
   7331..7919    -  rep_origin     ori: high-copy-number ColE1/pMB1/pBR322/pUC origin of replication
   8090..8950    -  CDS            AmpR: β-lactamase; bla; confers resistance to ampicillin, carbenicillin, and related antibiotics
   8951..9055    -  promoter       AmpR promoter: bla
   9103..9237    +  polyA_signal   SV40 poly(A) signal: SV40 polyadenylation signal
   9404..329     +  CDS            nef (fragment) (across the origin): NEF_HV1BR - Experimental evidence at protein level: Swiss-Prot protein existence level 1. Extracellular Nef protein targets CD4(+) T-lymphocytes for apoptosis by interacting with CXCR4 surface receptors (PubMed:14990729). From Human immunodeficiency virus type 1 group M subtype B (isolate BRU/LAI) (HIV-1).
>Addgene plasmid #128664 | pLVX-Flag-Polß(L301R/V303R)-IRES-neo | addgene full sequence | sequence record 339959 | Addgene NGS Result
TGGAAGGGCTAATTCACTCCCAAAGAAGACAAGATATCCTTGATCTGTGGATCTACCACACACAAGGCTA
CTTCCCTGATTAGCAGAACTACACACCAGGGCCAGGGGTCAGATATCCACTGACCTTTGGATGGTGCTAC
AAGCTAGTACCAGTTGAGCCAGATAAGGTAGAAGAGGCCAATAAAGGAGAGAACACCAGCTTGTTACACC
CTGTGAGCCTGCATGGGATGGATGACCCGGAGAGAGAAGTGTTAGAGTGGAGGTTTGACAGCCGCCTAGC
ATTTCATCACGTGGCCCGAGAGCTGCATCCGGAGTACTTCAAGAACTGCTGATATCGAGCTTGCTACAAG
GGACTTTCCGCTGGGGACTTTCCAGGGAGGCGTGGCCTGGGCGGGACTGGGGAGTGGCGAGCCCTCAGAT
CCTGCATATAAGCAGCTGCTTTTTGCCTGTACTGGGTCTCTCTGGTTAGACCAGATCTGAGCCTGGGAGC
TCTCTGGCTAACTAGGGAACCCACTGCTTAAGCCTCAATAAAGCTTGCCTTGAGTGCTTCAAGTAGTGTG
TGCCCGTCTGTTGTGTGACTCTGGTAACTAGAGATCCCTCAGACCCTTTTAGTCAGTGTGGAAAATCTCT
AGCAGTGGCGCCCGAACAGGGACTTGAAAGCGAAAGGGAAACCAGAGGAGCTCTCTCGACGCAGGACTCG
GCTTGCTGAAGCGCGCACGGCAAGAGGCGAGGGGCGGCGACTGGTGAGTACGCCAAAAATTTTGACTAGC
GGAGGCTAGAAGGAGAGAGATGGGTGCGAGAGCGTCAGTATTAAGCGGGGGAGAATTAGATCGCGATGGG
AAAAAATTCGGTTAAGGCCAGGGGGAAAGAAAAAATATAAATTAAAACATATAGTATGGGCAAGCAGGGA
GCTAGAACGATTCGCAGTTAATCCTGGCCTGTTAGAAACATCAGAAGGCTGTAGACAAATACTGGGACAG
CTACAACCATCCCTTCAGACAGGATCAGAAGAACTTAGATCATTATATAATACAGTAGCAACCCTCTATT
GTGTGCATCAAAGGATAGAGATAAAAGACACCAAGGAAGCTTTAGACAAGATAGAGGAAGAGCAAAACAA
AAGTAAGACCACCGCACAGCAAGCGGCCGGCCGCTGATCTTCAGACCTGGAGGAGGAGATATGAGGGACA
ATTGGAGAAGTGAATTATATAAATATAAAGTAGTAAAAATTGAACCATTAGGAGTAGCACCCACCAAGGC
AAAGAGAAGAGTGGTGCAGAGAGAAAAAAGAGCAGTGGGAATAGGAGCTTTGTTCCTTGGGTTCTTGGGA
GCAGCAGGAAGCACTATGGGCGCAGCGTCAATGACGCTGACGGTACAGGCCAGACAATTATTGTCTGGTA
TAGTGCAGCAGCAGAACAATTTGCTGAGGGCTATTGAGGCGCAACAGCATCTGTTGCAACTCACAGTCTG
GGGCATCAAGCAGCTCCAGGCAAGAATCCTGGCTGTGGAAAGATACCTAAAGGATCAACAGCTCCTGGGG
ATTTGGGGTTGCTCTGGAAAACTCATTTGCACCACTGCTGTGCCTTGGAATGCTAGTTGGAGTAATAAAT
CTCTGGAACAGATTTGGAATCACACGACCTGGATGGAGTGGGACAGAGAAATTAACAATTACACAAGCTT
AATACACTCCTTAATTGAAGAATCGCAAAACCAGCAAGAAAAGAATGAACAAGAATTATTGGAATTAGAT
AAATGGGCAAGTTTGTGGAATTGGTTTAACATAACAAATTGGCTGTGGTATATAAAATTATTCATAATGA
TAGTAGGAGGCTTGGTAGGTTTAAGAATAGTTTTTGCTGTACTTTCTATAGTGAATAGAGTTAGGCAGGG
ATATTCACCATTATCGTTTCAGACCCACCTCCCAACCCCGAGGGGACCCGACAGGCCCGAAGGAATAGAA
GAAGAAGGTGGAGAGAGAGACAGAGACAGATCCATTCGATTAGTGAACGGATCTCGACGGTATCGCCTTT
AAAAGAAAAGGGGGGATTGGGGGGTACAGTGCAGGGGAAAGAATAGTAGACATAATAGCAACAGACATAC
AAACTAAAGAATTACAAAAACAAATTACAAAAATTCAAAATTTTCGGGTTTATTACAGGGACAGCAGAGA
TCCAGTTTATCGATAAGCTTGGGAGTTCCGCGTTACATAACTTACGGTAAATGGCCCGCCTGGCTGACCG
CCCAACGACCCCCGCCCATTGACGTCAATAATGACGTATGTTCCCATAGTAACGCCAATAGGGACTTTCC
ATTGACGTCAATGGGTGGAGTATTTACGGTAAACTGCCCACTTGGCAGTACATCAAGTGTATCATATGCC
AAGTACGCCCCCTATTGACGTCAATGACGGTAAATGGCCCGCCTGGCATTATGCCCAGTACATGACCTTA
TGGGACTTTCCTACTTGGCAGTACATCTACGTATTAGTCATCGCTATTACCATGGTGATGCGGTTTTGGC
AGTACATCAATGGGCGTGGATAGCGGTTTGACTCACGGGGATTTCCAAGTCTCCACCCCATTGACGTCAA
TGGGAGTTTGTTTTGGCACCAAAATCAACGGGACTTTCCAAAATGTCGTAACAACTCCGCCCCATTGACG
CAAATGGGCGGTAGGCGTGTACGGTGGGAGGTCTATATAAGCAGAGCTCGTTTAGTGAACCGTCAGATCG
CCTGGAGACGCCATCCACGCTGTTTTGACCTCCATAGAAGACACCGACTCTACTAGAGGATCTATTTCCG
GTGAATTCCTCGAGACTAATCAACAAGTTTGTACAAAAAAGCAGGCTCCGCGGCCGCCCCCTTCACCATG
GACTACAAAGACGATGACGATAAAGGCATGAGCAAACGGAAGGCGCCGCAGGAGACTCTCAACGGGGGAA
TCACCGACATGCTCACAGAACTCGCAAACTTTGAGAAGAACGTGAGCCAAGCTATCCACAAGTACAATGC
TTACAGAAAAGCAGCATCTGTTATAGCAAAATACCCACACAAAATAAAGAGTGGAGCTGAAGCTAAGAAA
TTGCCTGGAGTAGGAACAAAAATTGCTGAAAAGATTGATGAGTTTTTAGCAACTGGAAAATTACGTAAAC
TGGAAAAGATTCGGCAGGATGATACGAGTTCATCCATCAATTTCCTGACTCGAGTTAGTGGCATTGGTCC
ATCTGCTGCAAGGAAGTTTGTAGATGAAGGAATTAAAACACTAGAAGATCTCAGAAAAAATGAAGATAAA
TTGAACCATCATCAGCGAATTGGGCTGAAATATTTTGGGGACTTTGAAAAAAGAATTCCTCGTGAAGAGA
TGTTACAAATGCAAGATATTGTACTAAATGAAGTTAAAAAAGTGGATTCTGAATACATTGCTACAGTCTG
TGGCAGTTTCAGAAGAGGTGCAGAGTCCAGTGGTGACATGGATGTTCTCCTGACCCATCCCAGCTTCACT
TCAGAATCAACCAAACAGCCAAAACTGTTACATCAGGTTGTGGAGCAGTTACAAAAGGTTCATTTTATCA
CAGATACCCTGTCAAAGGGTGAGACAAAGTTCATGGGTGTTTGCCAGCTTCCCAGTAAAAATGATGAAAA
AGAATATCCACACAGAAGAATTGATATCAGGTTGATACCCAAAGATCAGTATTACTGTGGTGTTCTCTAT
TTCACTGGGAGTGATATTTTCAATAAGAATATGAGGGCTCATGCCCTAGAAAAGGGTTTCACAATCAATG
AGTACACCATCCGTCCCCGGGGACGCACTGGAGTTGCAGGAGAACCCCTGCCAGTGGATAGTGAAAAAGA
CATCTTTGATTACATCCAGTGGAAATACCGGGAACCCAAGGACCGGAGCGAATGAAAGGGTGGGCGCGCC
GACCCAGCTTTCTTGTACAAAGTGGTTGATCTAGTTCTAGAGCGGCCGCGGATCCCGCCCCTCTCCCTCC
CCCCCCCCTAACGTTACTGGCCGAAGCCGCTTGGAATAAGGCCGGTGTGCGTTTGTCTATATGTTATTTT
CCACCATATTGCCGTCTTTTGGCAATGTGAGGGCCCGGAAACCTGGCCCTGTCTTCTTGACGAGCATTCC
TAGGGGTCTTTCCCCTCTCGCCAAAGGAATGCAAGGTCTGTTGAATGTCGTGAAGGAAGCAGTTCCTCTG
GAAGCTTCTTGAAGACAAACAACGTCTGTAGCGACCCTTTGCAGGCAGCGGAACCCCCCACCTGGCGACA
GGTGCCTCTGCGGCCAAAAGCCACGTGTATAAGATACACCTGCAAAGGCGGCACAACCCCAGTGCCACGT
TGTGAGTTGGATAGTTGTGGAAAGAGTCAAATGGCTCTCCTCAAGCGTATTCAACAAGGGGCTGAAGGAT
GCCCAGAAGGTACCCCATTGTATGGGATCTGATCTGGGGCCTCGGTGCACATGCTTTACATGTGTTTAGT
CGAGGTTAAAAAAACGTCTAGGCCCCCCGAACCACGGGGACGTGGTTTTCCTTTGAAAAACACGATGATA
AGCTTGCCACAACCATGGCTGAACAAGATGGATTGCACGCAGGTTCTCCGGCCGCTTGGGTGGAGAGGCT
ATTCGGCTATGACTGGGCACAACAGACAATCGGCTGCTCTGATGCCGCCGTGTTCCGGCTGTCAGCGCAG
GGGCGCCCGGTTCTTTTTGTCAAGACCGACCTGTCCGGTGCCCTGAATGAACTGCAGGACGAGGCAGCGC
GGCTATCGTGGCTGGCCACGACGGGCGTTCCTTGCGCAGCTGTGCTCGACGTTGTCACTGAAGCGGGAAG
GGACTGGCTGCTATTGGGCGAAGTGCCGGGGCAGGATCTCCTGTCATCTCACCTTGCTCCTGCCGAGAAA
GTATCCATCATGGCTGATGCAATGCGGCGGCTGCATACGCTTGATCCGGCTACCTGCCCATTCGACCACC
AAGCGAAACATCGCATCGAGCGAGCACGTACTCGGATGGAAGCCGGTCTTGTCGATCAGGATGATCTGGA
CGAAGAGCATCAGGGGCTCGCGCCAGCCGAACTGTTCGCCAGGCTCAAGGCGCGCATGCCCGACGGCGAG
GATCTCGTCGTGACCCATGGCGATGCCTGCTTGCCGAATATCATGGTGGAAAATGGCCGCTTTTCTGGAT
TCATCGACTGTGGCCGGCTGGGTGTGGCGGACCGCTATCAGGACATAGCGTTGGCTACCCGTGATATTGC
TGAAGAGCTTGGCGGCGAATGGGCTGACCGCTTCCTCGTGCTTTACGGTATCGCCGCTCCCGATTCGCAG
CGCATCGCCTTCTATCGCCTTCTTGACGAGTTCTTCTGAACGCGTCTGGAACAATCAACCTCTGGATTAC
AAAATTTGTGAAAGATTGACTGGTATTCTTAACTATGTTGCTCCTTTTACGCTATGTGGATACGCTGCTT
TAATGCCTTTGTATCATGCTATTGCTTCCCGTATGGCTTTCATTTTCTCCTCCTTGTATAAATCCTGGTT
GCTGTCTCTTTATGAGGAGTTGTGGCCCGTTGTCAGGCAACGTGGCGTGGTGTGCACTGTGTTTGCTGAC
GCAACCCCCACTGGTTGGGGCATTGCCACCACCTGTCAGCTCCTTTCCGGGACTTTCGCTTTCCCCCTCC
CTATTGCCACGGCGGAACTCATCGCCGCCTGCCTTGCCCGCTGCTGGACAGGGGCTCGGCTGTTGGGCAC
TGACAATTCCGTGGTGTTGTCGGGGAAGCTGACGTCCTTTCCATGGCTGCTCGCCTGTGTTGCCACCTGG
ATTCTGCGCGGGACGTCCTTCTGCTACGTCCCTTCGGCCCTCAATCCAGCGGACCTTCCTTCCCGCGGCC
TGCTGCCGGCTCTGCGGCCTCTTCCGCGTCTTCGCCTTCGCCCTCAGACGAGTCGGATCTCCCTTTGGGC
CGCCTCCCCGCCTGGAATTAATTCTGCAGTCGAGACCTAGAAAAACATGGAGCAATCACAAGTAGCAATA
CAGCAGCTACCAATGCTGATTGTGCCTGGCTAGAAGCACAAGAGGAGGAGGAGGTGGGTTTTCCAGTCAC
ACCTCAGGTACCTTTAAGACCAATGACTTACAAGGCAGCTGTAGATCTTAGCCACTTTTTAAAAGAAAAG
AGGGGACTGGAAGGGCTAATTCACTCCCAACGAAGACAAGATATCCTTGATCTGTGGATCTACCACACAC
AAGGCTACTTCCCTGATTAGCAGAACTACACACCAGGGCCAGGGGTCAGATATCCACTGACCTTTGGATG
GTGCTACAAGCTAGTACCAGTTGAGCCAGATAAGGTAGAAGAGGCCAATAAAGGAGAGAACACCAGCTTG
TTACACCCTGTGAGCCTGCATGGGATGGATGACCCGGAGAGAGAAGTGTTAGAGTGGAGGTTTGACAGCC
GCCTAGCATTTCATCACGTGGCCCGAGAGCTGCATCCGGAGTACTTCAAGAACTGCTGATATCGAGCTTG
CTACAAGGGACTTTCCGCTGGGGACTTTCCAGGGAGGCGTGGCCTGGGCGGGACTGGGGAGTGGCGAGCC
CTCAGATCCTGCATATAAGCAGCTGCTTTTTGCCTGTACTGGGTCTCTCTGGTTAGACCAGATCTGAGCC
TGGGAGCTCTCTGGCTAACTAGGGAACCCACTGCTTAAGCCTCAATAAAGCTTGCCTTGAGTGCTTCAAG
TAGTGTGTGCCCGTCTGTTGTGTGACTCTGGTAACTAGAGATCCCTCAGACCCTTTTAGTCAGTGTGGAA
AATCTCTAGCAGTAGTAGTTCATGTCATCTTATTATTCAGTATTTATAACTTGCAAAGAAATGAATATCA
GAGAGTGAGAGGCCTTGACATTGCTAGCGTTTACCGTCGACCTCTAGCTAGAGCTTGGCGTAATCATGGT
CATAGCTGTTTCCTGTGTGAAATTGTTATCCGCTCACAATTCCACACAACATACGAGCCGGAAGCATAAA
GTGTAAAGCCTGGGGTGCCTAATGAGTGAGCTAACTCACATTAATTGCGTTGCGCTCACTGCCCGCTTTC
CAGTCGGGAAACCTGTCGTGCCAGCTGCATTAATGAATCGGCCAACGCGCGGGGAGAGGCGGTTTGCGTA
TTGGGCGCTCTTCCGCTTCCTCGCTCACTGACTCGCTGCGCTCGGTCGTTCGGCTGCGGCGAGCGGTATC
AGCTCACTCAAAGGCGGTAATACGGTTATCCACAGAATCAGGGGATAACGCAGGAAAGAACATGTGAGCA
AAAGGCCAGCAAAAGGCCAGGAACCGTAAAAAGGCCGCGTTGCTGGCGTTTTTCCATAGGCTCCGCCCCC
CTGACGAGCATCACAAAAATCGACGCTCAAGTCAGAGGTGGCGAAACCCGACAGGACTATAAAGATACCA
GGCGTTTCCCCCTGGAAGCTCCCTCGTGCGCTCTCCTGTTCCGACCCTGCCGCTTACCGGATACCTGTCC
GCCTTTCTCCCTTCGGGAAGCGTGGCGCTTTCTCATAGCTCACGCTGTAGGTATCTCAGTTCGGTGTAGG
TCGTTCGCTCCAAGCTGGGCTGTGTGCACGAACCCCCCGTTCAGCCCGACCGCTGCGCCTTATCCGGTAA
CTATCGTCTTGAGTCCAACCCGGTAAGACACGACTTATCGCCACTGGCAGCAGCCACTGGTAACAGGATT
AGCAGAGCGAGGTATGTAGGCGGTGCTACAGAGTTCTTGAAGTGGTGGCCTAACTACGGCTACACTAGAA
GAACAGTATTTGGTATCTGCGCTCTGCTGAAGCCAGTTACCTTCGGAAAAAGAGTTGGTAGCTCTTGATC
CGGCAAACAAACCACCGCTGGTAGCGGTGGTTTTTTTGTTTGCAAGCAGCAGATTACGCGCAGAAAAAAA
GGATCTCAAGAAGATCCTTTGATCTTTTCTACGGGGTCTGACGCTCAGTGGAACGAAAACTCACGTTAAG
GGATTTTGGTCATGAGATTATCAAAAAGGATCTTCACCTAGATCCTTTTAAATTAAAAATGAAGTTTTAA
ATCAATCTAAAGTATATATGAGTAAACTTGGTCTGACAGTTACCAATGCTTAATCAGTGAGGCACCTATC
TCAGCGATCTGTCTATTTCGTTCATCCATAGTTGCCTGACTCCCCGTCGTGTAGATAACTACGATACGGG
AGGGCTTACCATCTGGCCCCAGTGCTGCAATGATACCGCGAGACCCACGCTCACCGGCTCCAGATTTATC
AGCAATAAACCAGCCAGCCGGAAGGGCCGAGCGCAGAAGTGGTCCTGCAACTTTATCCGCCTCCATCCAG
TCTATTAATTGTTGCCGGGAAGCTAGAGTAAGTAGTTCGCCAGTTAATAGTTTGCGCAACGTTGTTGCCA
TTGCTACAGGCATCGTGGTGTCACGCTCGTCGTTTGGTATGGCTTCATTCAGCTCCGGTTCCCAACGATC
AAGGCGAGTTACATGATCCCCCATGTTGTGCAAAAAAGCGGTTAGCTCCTTCGGTCCTCCGATCGTTGTC
AGAAGTAAGTTGGCCGCAGTGTTATCACTCATGGTTATGGCAGCACTGCATAATTCTCTTACTGTCATGC
CATCCGTAAGATGCTTTTCTGTGACTGGTGAGTACTCAACCAAGTCATTCTGAGAATAGTGTATGCGGCG
ACCGAGTTGCTCTTGCCCGGCGTCAATACGGGATAATACCGCGCCACATAGCAGAACTTTAAAAGTGCTC
ATCATTGGAAAACGTTCTTCGGGGCGAAAACTCTCAAGGATCTTACCGCTGTTGAGATCCAGTTCGATGT
AACCCACTCGTGCACCCAACTGATCTTCAGCATCTTTTACTTTCACCAGCGTTTCTGGGTGAGCAAAAAC
AGGAAGGCAAAATGCCGCAAAAAAGGGAATAAGGGCGACACGGAAATGTTGAATACTCATACTCTTCCTT
TTTCAATATTATTGAAGCATTTATCAGGGTTATTGTCTCATGAGCGGATACATATTTGAATGTATTTAGA
AAAATAAACAAATAGGGGTTCCGCGCACATTTCCCCGAAAAGTGCCACCTGACGTCGACGGATCGGGAGA
TCAACTTGTTTATTGCAGCTTATAATGGTTACAAATAAAGCAATAGCATCACAAATTTCACAAATAAAGC
ATTTTTTTCACTGCATTCTAGTTGTGGTTTGTCCAAACTCATCAATGTATCTTATCATGTCTGGATCAAC
TGGATAACTCAAGCTAACCAAAATCATCCCAAACTTCCCACCCCATACCCTATTACCACTGCCAATTACC
TGTGGTTTCATTTACTCTAAACCTGTGATTCCTCTGAATTATTTTCATTTTAAAGAAATTGTATTTGTTA
AATATGTACTACAAACTTAGTAGT
